Addgene plasmid #36147: BasiginCD4d3+4-Comp-His-Stop
Purpose: EXPRESs plasmid for human erythrocyte encoding BSG/EMMPRIN/CD147 and CD4d3+4-Comp-His-Stop pentamer
Depositing lab: Gavin Wright. Depositing organization: Wellcome Sanger Institute. Publication: Basigin is a receptor essential for erythrocyte invasion by Plasmodium falciparum. Crosnier C, Bustamante LY, Bartholdson SJ, Bei AK, Theron M, Uchikawa M, Mboup S, Ndir O, Kwiatkowski DP, Duraisingh MT, Rayner JC, Wright GJ. Nature. 2011 Nov 9;480(7378):534-7. doi: 10.1038/nature10606. PubMed 22080952.
Backbone
  Vector backbone: pTT3
  Backbone manufacturer: Yves Durocher, NRC
  Backbone size w/o insert (bp): 6000
  Total vector size (bp): 7700
  Vector type: Mammalian Expression
Growth in bacteria
  Bacterial resistance: Ampicillin, 100 μg/mL
  Growth temperature: 37°C
  Growth strain: DH5alpha
  Copy number: Unknown
Gene/Insert
  Gene/Insert name: Basigin (alt name: BSG)
  Species: H. sapiens (human)
  Insert size (bp): 970
  Entrez Gene: BSG (a.k.a. 5F7, CD147, EMMPRIN, EMPRIN, HAb18G, OK, TCSF)
  Promoter: CMV
  Tag / fusion protein: ratCD4d3+4 (C terminal on insert); pentamerization domain of rat cartilaginous oligomeric matrix protein (COMP) (C terminal on insert); His tag (C terminal on insert)
  Cloning method: Restriction Enzyme; 5′ cloning site NotI (not destroyed); 3′ cloning site AscI (not destroyed)
  Sequencing primers: 5′ CMV-F
Resource information
  A portion of this plasmid was derived from a plasmid made by: pTT3 was obtained from Yves Durocher, National Research Council of Canada-Biotechnology Research Institute
Terms and licenses: Academic/Nonprofit Terms; Industry Terms: Not Available to Industry
How to cite: BasiginCD4d3+4-Comp-His-Stop was a gift from Gavin Wright (Addgene plasmid # 36147 ; http://n2t.net/addgene:36147 ; RRID:Addgene_36147)
