[The description below was written by a language model from this plasmid's Addgene catalogue record and pLannotate feature annotations shown in this document.]
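Description:
BasiginCD4d3+4-Comp-His-Stop is a mammalian expression plasmid of about 7.7 kb built on the pTT3 backbone, designed to produce a soluble, pentameric form of human basigin (BSG, also known as CD147 or EMMPRIN). It is propagated in E. coli through a high-copy ColE1/pUC-type origin with ampicillin selection (AmpR). It also carries a fragment of the Epstein-Barr virus oriP element, which in pTT-type vectors supports episomal maintenance and high-yield transient expression in cells supplying EBNA1. Remnants of lac regulatory sequences and other small backbone fragments are also annotated but have no evident role in expression.

The expression cassette is driven by the CMV enhancer and promoter, followed by adenovirus-derived leader and splice sequences and a chimeric intron fragment that typically improve transcript processing. It is terminated by a rabbit β-globin polyadenylation signal. The roughly 970 bp basigin fragment sits between retained NotI and AscI sites, and a short fragment resembling an immunoglobulin heavy chain signal sequence is annotated just upstream of it. The basigin fragment is fused at its C terminus to domains 3 and 4 of rat CD4, which serve as a common antigenic tag. Next comes the pentamerisation domain of cartilage oligomeric matrix protein; the record gives it as rat, although the automated annotation matched the human homologue. A His tag for purification and a stop codon complete the fusion.

Multimerising the ectodomain through COMP raises binding avidity, so that weak, transient extracellular receptor-ligand interactions become detectable. The associated work identified basigin as an erythrocyte receptor essential for Plasmodium falciparum invasion, consistent with use of this construct as a pentameric reagent in interaction screening assays.
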