Features (pLannotate 1.2.2; 20 found; start..end, strand, type, name):
    590..757     +  CDS            COMP (fragment): COMP_HUMAN - Experimental evidence at protein level: Swiss-Prot protein existence level 1. May play a role in the structural integrity of cartilage via its interaction with other extracellular matrix proteins such as the collagens and fibronectin. Can mediate the interaction of chondrocytes with the cartilage extracellular matrix through interaction with cell surface integrin receptors. Could play a role in the pathogenesis of osteoarthritis. Potent suppressor of apoptosis in both primary chondrocytes and transformed cells. Suppresses apoptosis by blocking the activation of caspase-3 and by in
    811..866     +  polyA_signal   β-globin poly(A) signal: rabbit β-globin polyadenylation signal (Gil and Proudfoot, 1987)
   1380..3061    -  rep_origin     oriP (fragment): Epstein-Barr virus oriP replication origin (Yates et al., 2000)
   3188..3292    +  promoter       AmpR promoter: bla
   3293..4153    +  CDS            AmpR: β-lactamase; bla; confers resistance to ampicillin, carbenicillin, and related antibiotics
   4324..4912    +  rep_origin     ori: high-copy-number ColE1/pMB1/pBR322/pUC origin of replication
   5095..5187    +  CDS            lacI (fragment): lac repressor; lacI; The lac repressor binds to the lac operator to inhibit transcription in E. coli. This inhibition can be relieved by adding lactose or isopropyl-β-D-thiogalactopyranoside (IPTG).
   5200..5221    +  protein_bind   CAP binding site: CAP binding activates transcription in the presence of cAMP. E. coli catabolite activator protein
   5236..5266    +  promoter       lac promoter: promoter for the E. coli lac operon
   5274..5290    +  protein_bind   lac operator: The lac repressor binds to the lac operator to inhibit transcription in E. coli. This inhibition can be relieved by adding lactose or isopropyl-β-D-thiogalactopyranoside (IPTG). lac repressor encoded by lacI
   5360..5376    +  promoter       tet promoter (fragment): E. coli promoter for tetracycline efflux protein gene
   5386..5411    -  CDS            bla(M) (fragment): β-lactamase lacking the signal sequence; bla(M); allows cytosolic expression of β-lactamase
   5585..5964    +  enhancer       CMV enhancer: human cytomegalovirus immediate early enhancer
   5966..6165    +  promoter       CMV promoter: human cytomegalovirus (CMV) immediate early promoter
   6233..6271    +  misc_feature   Ad SA (fragment): adenovirus major late transcript splice acceptor (Friedrich and Soriano, 1991)
   6304..6513    -  CDS            PTP (fragment): TERM_ADE02 - Experimental evidence at protein level: Swiss-Prot protein existence level 1. Protein covalently bound to the viral DNA that acts as a primer for viral genomic replication by DNA strand displacement. Assembles on the viral origin of replication in an initiation complex with viral polymerase, DBP, host NFIA and host POU2F1/OCT1. During initiation, the polymerase covalently couples the first dCTP with Ser- 580 of pTP. The terminal protein stimulates the template activity over 20 fold compared to protein-free templates. Neo-synthesized viral genomes are linked to two preterminal prot
   6544..6633    +  intron         chimeric intron (fragment): chimera between introns from adenovirus and immunoglobulin heavy chain genes
   6652..6698    +  CDS            IgH signal sequence (fragment): signal sequence from the mouse immunoglobulin heavy chain variable region
   6729..7700    +  CDS            BSG (fragment): BASI_HUMAN - Experimental evidence at protein level: Swiss-Prot protein existence level 1. [Isoform 2]: (Microbial infection) Promotes entry of pentamer-expressing human cytomegalovirus (HCMV) into epithelial and endothelial cells. From Homo sapiens (Human).
   7668..553     +  CDS            Cd4 (fragment) (across the origin): CD4_RAT - Experimental evidence at protein level: Swiss-Prot protein existence level 1. Integral membrane glycoprotein that plays an essential role in the immune response and serves multiple functions in responses against both external and internal offenses. In T-cells, functions primarily as a coreceptor for MHC class II molecule:peptide complex. The antigens presented by class II peptides are derived from extracellular proteins while class I peptides are derived from cytosolic proteins. Interacts simultaneously with the T-cell receptor (TCR) and the MHC class II presented by antigen presenti
>Addgene plasmid #36147 | BasiginCD4d3+4-Comp-His-Stop | depositor full sequence | sequence record 46745 | BasiginCD4d3+4-Comp-His-Stop sequence 7702 bps
GTCGACCTCCATCACGGCCTATAAGAGTGAGGGGGAGTCAGCGGAGTTCTCCTTCCCACTCAACCTTGGA
GAGGAAAGCCTGCAGGGAGAGTTGAGATGGAAGGCAGAGAAGGCTCCTTCTTCCCAGTCCTGGATCACCT
TCTCCCTAAAGAACCAAAAGGTGTCTGTGCAGAAGTCTACTAGCAACCCCAAGTTCCAGCTGTCCGAAAC
GCTCCCACTCACCCTTCAGATACCCCAGGTCTCCCTTCAGTTTGCTGGTTCTGGCAACCTGACCCTGACT
CTGGACAGAGGGATACTGTATCAGGAAGTGAACCTGGTGGTGATGAAAGTGACTCAGCCCGACAGCAACA
CTTTGACCTGTGAGGTGATGGGACCCACCTCACCCAAGATGAGACTGATCTTGAAGCAGGAGAATCAGGA
GGCCAGGGTCTCCAGGCAGGAGAAAGTGATTCAAGTGCAGGCCCCTGAAGCAGGGGTGTGGCAATGTCTA
CTGAGTGAAGGTGAAGAGGTCAAGATGGACTCCAAGATCCAGGTTTTATCCAAAGGGTTGAATTCCGGCG
GCGGCTCCGGAGGCGGTACCGGTGGCGGCGACCTAGCCCCACAGATGCTTCGAGAACTCCAGGAGACTAA
TGCGGCGCTGCAAGACGTGAGAGAGCTCTTGCGACAGCAGGTCAAGGAGATCACCTTCCTGAAGAATACG
GTGATGGAATGTGACGCCTGCGGTCTAGACAGGAACCTGCCTCCTCTGGCCCCTCTGGGCCCCCACCACC
ATCACCACCATTGAGGATCCCCCGACCTCGACCTCTGGCTAATAAAGGAAATTTATTTTCATTGCAATAG
TGTGTTGGAATTTTTTGTGTCTCTCACTCGGAAGGACATATGGGAGGGCAAATCATTTGGTCGAGATCCC
TCGGAGATCTCTAGCTAGAGGATCGATCCCCGCCCCGGACGAACTAAACCTGACTACGACATCTCTGCCC
CTTCTTCGCGGGGCAGTGCATGTAATCCCTTCAGTTGGTTGGTACAACTTGCCAACTGGGCCCTGTTCCA
CATGTGACACGGGGGGGGACCAAACACAAAGGGGTTCTCTGACTGTAGTTGACATCCTTATAAATGGATG
TGCACATTTGCCAACACTGAGTGGCTTTCATCCTGGAGCAGACTTTGCAGTCTGTGGACTGCAACACAAC
ATTGCCTTTATGTGTAACTCTTGGCTGAAGCTCTTACACCAATGCTGGGGGACATGTACCTCCCAGGGGC
CCAGGAAGACTACGGGAGGCTACACCAACGTCAATCAGAGGGGCCTGTGTAGCTACCGATAAGCGGACCC
TCAAGAGGGCATTAGCAATAGTGTTTATAAGGCCCCCTTGTTAACCCTAAACGGGTAGCATATGCTTCCC
GGGTAGTAGTATATACTATCCAGACTAACCCTAATTCAATAGCATATGTTACCCAACGGGAAGCATATGC
TATCGAATTAGGGTTAGTAAAAGGGTCCTAAGGAACAGCGATATCTCCCACCCCATGAGCTGTCACGGTT
TTATTTACATGGGGTCAGGATTCCACGAGGGTAGTGAACCATTTTAGTCACAAGGGCAGTGGCTGAAGAT
CAAGGAGCGGGCAGTGAACTCTCCTGAATCTTCGCCTGCTTCTTCATTCTCCTTCGTTTAGCTAATAGAA
TAACTGCTGAGTTGTGAACAGTAAGGTGTATGTGAGGTGCTCGAAAACAAGGTTTCAGGTGACGCCCCCA
GAATAAAATTTGGACGGGGGGTTCAGTGGTGGCATTGTGCTATGACACCAATATAACCCTCACAAACCCC
TTGGGCAATAAATACTAGTGTAGGAATGAAACATTCTGAATATCTTTAACAATAGAAATCCATGGGGTGG
GGACAAGCCGTAAAGACTGGATGTCCATCTCACACGAATTTATGGCTATGGGCAACACATAATCCTAGTG
CAATATGATACTGGGGTTATTAAGATGTGTCCCAGGCAGGGACCAAGACAGGTGAACCATGTTGTTACAC
TCTATTTGTAACAAGGGGAAAGAGAGTGGACGCCGACAGCAGCGGACTCCACTGGTTGTCTCTAACACCC
CCGAAAATTAAACGGGGCTCCACGCCAATGGGGCCCATAAACAAAGACAAGTGGCCACTCTTTTTTTTGA
AATTGTGGAGTGGGGGCACGCGTCAGCCCCCACACGCCGCCCTGCGGTTTTGGACTGTAAAATAAGGGTG
TAATAACTTGGCTGATTGTAACCCCGCTAACCACTGCGGTCAAACCACTTGCCCACAAAACCACTAATGG
CACCCCGGGGAATACCTGCATAAGTAGGTGGGCGGGCCAAGATAGGGGCGCGATTGCTGCGATCTGGAGG
ACAAATTACACACACTTGCGCCTGAGCGCCAAGCACAGGGTTGTTGGTCCTCATATTCACGAGGTCGCTG
AGAGCACGGTGGGCTAATGTTGCCATGGGTAGCATATACTACCCAAATATCTGGATAGCATATGCTATCC
TAATCTATATCTGGGTAGCATAGGCTATCCTAATCTATATCTGGGTAGCATATGCTATCCTAATCTATAT
CTGGGTAGTATATGCTATCCTAATTTATATCTGGGTAGCATAGGCTATCCTAATCTATATCTGGGTAGCA
TATGCTATCCTAATCTATATCTGGGTAGTATATGCTATCCTAATCTGTATCCGGGTAGCATATGCTATCC
TAATAGAGATTAGGGTAGTATATGCTATCCTAATTTATATCTGGGTAGCATATACTACCCAAATATCTGG
ATAGCATATGCTATCCTAATCTATATCTGGGTAGCATATGCTATCCTAATCTATATCTGGGTAGCATAGG
CTATCCTAATCTATATCTGGGTAGCATATGCTATCCTAATCTATATCTGGGTAGTATATGCTATCCTAAT
TTATATCTGGGTAGCATAGGCTATCCTAATCTATATCTGGGTAGCATATGCTATCCTAATCTATATCTGG
GTAGTATATGCTATCCTAATCTGTATCCGGGTAGCATATGCTATCCTCATGATAAGCTGTCAAACATGAG
AATTTTCTTGAAGACGAAAGGGCCTCGTGATACGCCTATTTTTATAGGTTAATGTCATGATAATAATGGT
TTCTTAGACGTCAGGTGGCACTTTTCGGGGAAATGTGCGCGGAACCCCTATTTGTTTATTTTTCTAAATA
CATTCAAATATGTATCCGCTCATGAGACAATAACCCTGATAAATGCTTCAATAATATTGAAAAAGGAAGA
GTATGAGTATTCAACATTTCCGTGTCGCCCTTATTCCCTTTTTTGCGGCATTTTGCCTTCCTGTTTTTGC
TCACCCAGAAACGCTGGTGAAAGTAAAAGATGCTGAAGATCAGTTGGGTGCACGAGTGGGTTACATCGAA
CTGGATCTCAACAGCGGTAAGATCCTTGAGAGTTTTCGCCCCGAAGAACGTTTTCCAATGATGAGCACTT
TTAAAGTTCTGCTATGTGGCGCGGTATTATCCCGTGTTGACGCCGGGCAAGAGCAACTCGGTCGCCGCAT
ACACTATTCTCAGAATGACTTGGTTGAGTACTCACCAGTCACAGAAAAGCATCTTACGGATGGCATGACA
GTAAGAGAATTATGCAGTGCTGCCATAACCATGAGTGATAACACTGCGGCCAACTTACTTCTGACAACGA
TCGGAGGACCGAAGGAGCTAACCGCTTTTTTGCACAACATGGGGGATCATGTAACTCGCCTTGATCGTTG
GGAACCGGAGCTGAATGAAGCCATACCAAACGACGAGCGTGACACCACGATGCCTGCAGCAATGGCAACA
ACGTTGCGCAAACTATTAACTGGCGAACTACTTACTCTAGCTTCCCGGCAACAATTAATAGACTGGATGG
AGGCGGATAAAGTTGCAGGACCACTTCTGCGCTCGGCCCTTCCGGCTGGCTGGTTTATTGCTGATAAATC
TGGAGCCGGTGAGCGTGGGTCTCGCGGTATCATTGCAGCACTGGGGCCAGATGGTAAGCCCTCCCGTATC
GTAGTTATCTACACGACGGGGAGTCAGGCAACTATGGATGAACGAAATAGACAGATCGCTGAGATAGGTG
CCTCACTGATTAAGCATTGGTAACTGTCAGACCAAGTTTACTCATATATACTTTAGATTGATTTAAAACT
TCATTTTTAATTTAAAAGGATCTAGGTGAAGATCCTTTTTGATAATCTCATGACCAAAATCCCTTAACGT
GAGTTTTCGTTCCACTGAGCGTCAGACCCCGTAGAAAAGATCAAAGGATCTTCTTGAGATCCTTTTTTTC
TGCGCGTAATCTGCTGCTTGCAAACAAAAAAACCACCGCTACCAGCGGTGGTTTGTTTGCCGGATCAAGA
GCTACCAACTCTTTTTCCGAAGGTAACTGGCTTCAGCAGAGCGCAGATACCAAATACTGTTCTTCTAGTG
TAGCCGTAGTTAGGCCACCACTTCAAGAACTCTGTAGCACCGCCTACATACCTCGCTCTGCTAATCCTGT
TACCAGTGGCTGCTGCCAGTGGCGATAAGTCGTGTCTTACCGGGTTGGACTCAAGACGATAGTTACCGGA
TAAGGCGCAGCGGTCGGGCTGAACGGGGGGTTCGTGCACACAGCCCAGCTTGGAGCGAACGACCTACACC
GAACTGAGATACCTACAGCGTGAGCTATGAGAAAGCGCCACGCTTCCCGAAGGGAGAAAGGCGGACAGGT
ATCCGGTAAGCGGCAGGGTCGGAACAGGAGAGCGCACGAGGGAGCTTCCAGGGGGAAACGCCTGGTATCT
TTATAGTCCTGTCGGGTTTCGCCACCTCTGACTTGAGCGTCGATTTTTGTGATGCTCGTCAGGGGGGCGG
AGCCTATGGAAAAACGCCAGCAACGCGGCCTTTTTACGGTTCCTGGCCTTTTGCTGGCCTTTTGCTCACA
TGTTCTTTCCTGCGTTATCCCCTGATTCTGTGGATAACCGTATTACCGCCTTTGAGTGAGCTGATACCGC
TCGCCGCAGCCGAACGACCGAGCGCAGCGAGTCAGTGAGCGAGGAAGCGGAAGAGCGCCCAATACGCAAA
CCGCCTCTCCCCGCGCGTTGGCCGATTCATTAATGCAGCTGGCACGACAGGTTTCCCGACTGGAAAGCGG
GCAGTGAGCGCAACGCAATTAATGTGAGTTAGCTCACTCATTAGGCACCCCAGGCTTTACACTTTATGCT
TCCGGCTCGTATGTTGTGTGGAATTGTGAGCGGATAACAATTTCACACAGGAAACAGCTATGACCATGAT
TACGCCAAGCTCTAGCTAGAGGTCGACCAATTCTCATGTTTGACAGCTTATCATCGCAGATCCGGGCAAC
GTTGTTGCCATTGCTGCAGGCGCAGAACTGGTAGGTATGGAAGATCTATACATTGAATCAATATTGGCAA
TTAGCCATATTAGTCATTGGTTATATAGCATAAATCAATATTGGCTATTGGCCATTGCATACGTTGTATC
TATATCATAATATGTACATTTATATTGGCTCATGTCCAATATGACCGCCATGTTGACATTGATTATTGAC
TAGTTATTAATAGTAATCAATTACGGGGTCATTAGTTCATAGCCCATATATGGAGTTCCGCGTTACATAA
CTTACGGTAAATGGCCCGCCTGGCTGACCGCCCAACGACCCCCGCCCATTGACGTCAATAATGACGTATG
TTCCCATAGTAACGCCAATAGGGACTTTCCATTGACGTCAATGGGTGGAGTATTTACGGTAAACTGCCCA
CTTGGCAGTACATCAAGTGTATCATATGCCAAGTCCGCCCCCTATTGACGTCAATGACGGTAAATGGCCC
GCCTGGCATTATGCCCAGTACATGACCTTACGGGACTTTCCTACTTGGCAGTACATCTACGTATTAGTCA
TCGCTATTACCATGGTGATGCGGTTTTGGCAGTACACCAATGGGCGTGGATAGCGGTTTGACTCACGGGG
ATTTCCAAGTCTCCACCCCATTGACGTCAATGGGAGTTTGTTTTGGCACCAAAATCAACGGGACTTTCCA
AAATGTCGTAATAACCCCGCCCCGTTGACGCAAATGGGCGGTAGGCGTGTACGGTGGGAGGTCTATATAA
GCAGAGCTCGTTTAGTGAACCGTCAGATCCTCACTCTCTTCCGCATCGCTGTCTGCGAGGGCCAGCTGTT
GGGCTCGCGGTTGAGGACAAACTCTTCGCGGTCTTTCCAGTACTCTTGGATCGGAAACCCGTCGGCCTCC
GAACGGTACTCCGCCACCGAGGGACCTGAGCGAGTCCGCATCGACCGGATCGGAAAACCTCTCGAGAAAG
GCGTCTAACCAGTCACAGTCGCAAGGTAGGCTGAGCACCGTGGCGGGCGGCAGCGGGTGGCGGTCGGGGT
TGTTTCTGGCGGAGGTGCTGCTGATGATGTAATTAAAGTAGGCGGTCTTGAGACGGCGGATGGTCGAGGT
GAGGTGTGGCAGGCTTGAGATCCAGCTGTTGGGGTGAGTACTCCCTCTCAAAAGCGGGCATTACTTCTGC
GCTAAGATTGTCAGTTTCCAAAAACGAGGAGGATTTGATATTCACCTGGCCCGATCTGGCCATACACTTG
AGTGACAATGACATCCACTTTGCCTTTCTCTCCACAGGTGTCCACTCCCAGGTCCAAGTTTAAACTGCGG
CCGCCACCATGGCCGCTGCCCTGTTCGTGCTGCTGGGCTTCGCTCTGCTGGGAACCCATGGCGCTAGCGG
CGCTGCCGGATTTGTGCAGGCCCCCCTGAGCCAGCAGAGATGGGTCGGCGGCAGCGTGGAACTGCACTGC
GAGGCCGTGGGCAGCCCTGTGCCTGAGATCCAGTGGTGGTTCGAGGGCCAGGGCCCCAACGATACCTGTA
GCCAGCTGTGGGACGGCGCCAGACTGGACAGAGTGCACATCCACGCCACCTATCACCAGCACGCCGCCTC
TACCATTAGCATCGACACCCTGGTGGAAGAGGACACCGGCACCTACGAGTGCAGAGCCAGCAACGACCCC
GACCGGAACCACCTGACCAGAGCCCCCAGAGTGAAATGGGTCCGGGCTCAGGCTGTGGTGCTGGTGCTGG
AACCCGGCACCGTGTTCACCACCGTGGAGGACCTGGGCAGCAAGATCCTGCTGACCTGTAGCCTGAACGA
CAGCGCCACCGAAGTGACCGGCCACAGATGGCTGAAGGGCGGCGTGGTGCTGAAAGAGGACGCCCTGCCC
GGCCAGAAAACCGAGTTCAAGGTGGACAGCGACGACCAGTGGGGCGAGTACAGCTGCGTGTTCCTGCCCG
AGCCTATGGGCACCGCCAATATCCAGCTGCACGGCCCTCCAAGAGTGAAGGCCGTGAAGTCCAGCGAGCA
CATCAACGAGGGCGAGACAGCCATGCTCGTGTGCAAGAGCGAGAGCGTGCCCCCTGTGACCGACTGGGCC
TGGTACAAGATCACCGACAGCGAGGACAAGGCCCTGATGAACGGCAGCGAGAGCCGGTTCTTCGTGAGCA
GCAGCCAGGGCAGAAGCGAGCTGCACATCGAGAACCTGAACATGGAAGCCGACCCCGGCCAGTACAGATG
CAACGGCACCAGCAGCAAGGGCTCCGACCAGGCCATCATCACCCTGAGAGTGCGGTCACACCTGGGCGCG
CC
