>Addgene plasmid #36147 | BasiginCD4d3+4-Comp-His-Stop | addgene partial sequence | sequence record 46330 | EBVori-F 5'-CCACTCAGTGTTGGCAAATG-3'
ACTACAGTCAGAGAACCCCTTTGTGTTTGGTCCCCCCCCGTGTCACATGTGGAACAGGGCCCAGTTGGCA
AGTTGTACCAACCAACTGAAGGGATTACATGCACTGCCCCGCGAAGAAGGGGCAGAGATGTCGTAGTCAG
GTTTAGTTCGTCCGGGGCGGGGATCGATCCTCTAGCTAGAGATCTCCGAGGGATCTCGACCAAATGATTT
GCCCTCCCATATGTCCTTCCGAGTGAGAGACACAAAAAATTCCAACACACTATTGCAATGAAAATAAATT
TCCTTTATTAGCCAGAGGTCGAGGTCGGGGGATCCTCAATGGTGGTGATGGTGGTGGGGGCCCAGAGGGG
CCAGAGGAGGCAGGTTCCTGTCTAGACCGCAGGCGTCACATTCCATCACCGTATTCTTCAGGAAGGTGAT
CTCCTTGACCTGCTGTCGCAAGAGCTCTCTCACGTCTTGCAGCGCCGCATTAGTCTCCTGGAGTTCTCGA
AGCATCTGTGGGGCTAGGTCGCCGCCACCGGTACCGCCTCCGGAGCCGCCGCCGGAATTCAACCCTTTGG
ATAAAACCTGGATCTTGGAGTCCATCTTGACCTCTTCACCTTCACTCAGTAGACATTGCCACACCCCTGC
TTCAGGGGCCTGCACTTGAATCACTTTCTCCTGCCTGGAGACCCTGGCCTCCTGATTCTCCTGCTTCAAG
ATCA
