>Addgene plasmid #36147 | BasiginCD4d3+4-Comp-His-Stop | addgene partial sequence | sequence record 46344 | CMV-F 5'-CGCAAATGGGCGGTAGGCGTG-3'
AGCAGAGCTCGTTTAGTGAACCGTCAGATCCTCACTCTCTTCCGCATCGCTGTCTGCGAGGGCCAGCTGT
TGGGCTCGCGGTTGAGGACAAACTCTTCGCGGTCTTTCCAGTACTCTTGGATCGGAAACCCGTCGGCCTC
CGAACGGTACTCCGCCACCGAGGGACCTGAGCGAGTCCGCATCGACCGGATCGGAAAACCTCTCGAGAAA
GGCGTCTAACCAGTCACAGTCGCAAGGTAGGCTGAGCACCGTGGCGGGCGGCAGCGGGTGGCGGTCGGGG
TTGTTTCTGGCGGAGGTGCTGCTGATGATGTAATTAAAGTAGGCGGTCTTGAGACGGCGGATGGTCGAGG
TGAGGTGTGGCAGGCTTGAGATCCAGCTGTTGGGGTGAGTACTCCCTCTCAAAAGCGGGCATTACTTCTG
CGCTAAGATTGTCAGTTTCCAAAAACGAGGAGGATTTGATATTCACCTGGCCCGATCTGGCCATACACTT
GAGTGACAATGACATCCACTTTGCCTTTCTCTCCACAGGTGTCCACTCCCAGGTCCAAGTTTAAACTGCG
GCCGCCACCATGGCCGCTGCCCTGTTCGTGCTGCTGGGCTTCGCTCTGCTGGGAACCCATGGCGCTAGCG
GCGCTGCCGGATTTGTGCAGGCCCCCCTGAGCCAGCAGAGATGGGTCGGCGGCAGCGTGGAACTGCACTG
CGAGGCCGTGGGCAGCCCTGTGCCTGAGATCCAGTG
